>Addgene plasmid #192777 | Ppst93-ANME2cLM014 MCR-NG | addgene full sequence | sequence record 379186 | Addgene NGS Result
ACTGTATGCTTTTTTCATTTCCTTTATTTTGTCCTTTCCTTTCTTTGTTATCTGGTAATATCCTTCCTTC
TTTCCTGCATACTTCAAAAATCCAAGGTTTTTTAAGTTATCGAGATAAGAATTACTAGATGAATTCGCGC
CCGGTTCTAGATTTATTCATAAAATAGGAACTAAAATACCAAAATAGAAACATTTATATACATTTGATGT
GTAGGGTATACCATAAACCTGGGAGGTGTCTCATATGGCAGATAAAATTGATCTTTACGATGATAGAGGA
AAACTTCTTAAATCAGATGTTGATTTACAAGCAGTTTCACCATTAAAAAACTCAGCAATTCTTAACATGG
TTAACACAGTTAAAAGAACTGTTGCAGTTAACCTTGCAGGAATTGAAAAAGCATGTAAAAACGCAGGATA
CGCAGGACAGATGAGACACATTCCAGGAAGAGAAGTTGATATTGATCCAACAGCAAAAGCAGATAAAATT
GCAGCAAAAGTTAAAGAATTAGTTCAAGTTGAAAAAGGAGATGATACAGATGTTACTGTTTTAGGTGGAG
GAAAATTTCTTAGAGTTCAGGTTCCAACAAGAAGAATTGAAGCAGGAGCAGAATATGTTGCAGGAATGAC
TTGTGCAGCAGCAGCAGTTGTTGAAGCACTTAGAGAAGAATATAACCTTGGACTTTATGATACTCCATAC
GTTAAATCAGCAGTTTGGGGAACATACCCACAAACTATGGATATGAAAGGTGGAAACGTTTTATCAGTTC
TTTCAATTCCACAGAATGATGAAGGACTTGGATTTGCACTTAGAAACATTATGGCAAACCACCTTGCAAT
GCTTTCACAAAGAAACGCAATGAACTGTGCAGCAATTTCATCAATTTTAGAAAACTGTGGAGTTTTTGAA
ATGGGACAGGCACTTGGACTTTTTGAAAGATACCAACTTTTAGCAATGGCATACCAGGGACTTAACGCAA
ACAACATGGTTTACGATATGGTTAAAAACAACGGAAAAACAGGAACTATTGGAACAGTTGTTCAAGAAAC
TGTTGAAAGAGCATTAGATGATGGAATTATTGCAGTTGATAAAACAATGCCATCAGGATACAAAGTTTAC
AAAACTAACGATGTTTGTCTTTGGAACGCATATTGTGCAGCAGGAACAATGGCAGCAACTATGGTTAATT
GTGGAGCATTAAGAGGAGCACAGGCAGTTTCATCAACACTTCTTTACTTTAACGATATGATTGAAAAAGA
AACTTCATTACCAGGATGTGATTTTGGAAGAGTTGAAGGAACAGCAGTTGGATTTTCATTTTTCTCACAC
TCAATTTATGGAGGCGGAGGACCAGGAGTTTTTAATGGAAATCACGTTGTTACAAGACACTCAACTGGAA
TGGCAATTCCATGTGTTGCAGCAGCAGTTGCATTAGATGCAGGAACTCAAATGTTTTCACCAGAATCAAC
ATCAGCATTAGTTTTAGATACTTACAAAGATGTGCCAATCATGATGCAGCCATTAAAGGAGGTCGCAGCA
GCGGTGTAAAGAGGAATTGTTTTATGGTTACAACTCAAGAATCAGATCCAGTTCAGTACGAAATTTTTCC
ACAAAGAATGCTTAACCCAGCAACAGCACAGGAACTTCTTAACAGATTAGAACAAATTGGAGGAATTATT
AGAGTTTTAGTTCAGGGACCAAGATTACCATTAACTGTTCCATACGGACCAGGAAAAGGAGTTCCAGTTG
ATCACCCAGATAGAGAAATTGTTAGAGTTGGAGATAAAGTTATGGAACTTCACGTTAAAGTTGGAAGAAT
TAGATTAGAATCAGAAGAAGATGTTATGGAAGAAATTAGAGAAATTTGTGAAGAAGTTCTTCCATTTCCA
TTTGAACTTAAAGAAGGATTATTTCTTAGAAGAAAAGCAACAGTTACTGATTACGCAAAATACGGACCAG
ATGAATTAGTTGAAGATAAAAGAATTTACGGAATGTCAGATCCAAACATGAAGCCGACCGCGTCTATTGT
GTGCGATCCACGAGAGGATTAAGAAAAATGTTTGGAAGAGAAACTCAAGTTATTGATTGTAGACAGGGAA
TGGGACCAGGAAGAGGTGGAGGATTAGCACAAAGAGGAACATTATCAGAAACTGGAAGACCAGATGTTAT
TGCAATTGCAATGACACCAGGAAGAAGACACATTACTAAACCAGTTTGTGAAATTACACACGGATTAAGA
AGAGAAGGAATTCAGGTTTCAGTTTTAGTTTTAGAAGCAGGAGCAGGAGTTCCAGAAGATGCACCAGGAG
ATATTATGGCAAAAGGATACGGACCAAAATTTGGACTTACTCAAAAAGAAATTGAACAGATTGAAAAACA
CCACGCAGTTCTTATTCACCTTGGAAACATTGGATCACACGTTATTTACAAAACAAAATACATTCTTAAA
TATGTTGATGTTCCAGCAATTATTGTTTGTCAAAACCCAGTTGATTTTGAAGATTTTGCAAGAGCAGGAA
TTAAAACAAGATTAGTTATGCCAAAAAACAGAGATATTGAAACAAGAGGAACTGTTATGGAAATTGTTAC
AGGAATTACTAGAGGAGTTACTTGTCAAAGAAACAGACTTAACGAAATCGTAAAGGCAACTATAAAAACA
ATACCACAATATACATAAGGAGAAATAGTTATGGATTACAAAGATGATGATGATAAAGGCGCCAGCTGGT
CACACCCACAATTTGAAAAAGGAGGTGGATCAGGAGGTGGATCAGGAGGTTCAGCATGGTCACATCCTCA
GTTTGAAAAATCAGCAATGGCATATAAACCACAATATTACCCAGGATCATCATCAGTTGCAGTTAATAGA
AGAAAACACATGTCAGGAGATATTGAAAAACTTAGAACAGTTTCAGATGATGATTTAGTTGCAGCATTAG
GACACAGAGCACCAGGAGCAGATTATCCATCAACACACCCACCATTAGCAGAAATGGGAGAACCAGATTG
TCCAATTAGACAATTAGTTGAACCAACTCCAGGAGCAGCAGCAGGAGATAGAGTTAGATACTCACAGTTT
ACAGATTCAATGTATTCAGCACCATCAACTCCATACTTTAGATCATACTACGCAGCAATTAATCACAGAG
GAGTTGATCCAGGAACTTTATCAGGAAGACAGATTGTTGAAGCAAGAGAAAGAGATATGGAAGTTTACAC
AAAAGCAACTATTGAATCAGAAATGACATGTCCAGGATTAGCAGGATTAAGAGGATGTACTGTTCACGGA
CACTCACTTAGATTAGATGAAGATGGAACAATGTTTGATATGCTTCAAAGAGTTCACTTAGAAGGTGGAA
ACATTATTGAAGATAAAGATCAGGTTGGAGTTCCAATTGATAGAAAAGTTAACCTTGGAAAACCAATGAC
TGAAGCAGAAGCAAAGAAAAGAACAACTATTTACAGAACAGATGGAGTTAGATACAGAACTGAAGAAGAA
GTTTTAGATCACGTTCACTTAGTTCACCACAGAAGAACAATGTATGGATTTAGACCAGAAAATGCATCAG
AGACCGCGGCAGGTACCGGGGACATCAAATACCACACGGTGTAAAGGAGGTAGATACAAATGACATACAA
ATACCCATCAGAGAAAATATTCGTTGAAGCGCTGAGAGAGAAGTTTGCAGGATTAGATCTTTCAGAACAG
AAAGTTAAATACGTTAGAGCAGGATACTTACAATCAGCAAGAAAAAGAGAATTTCAGGCAGCAGGAGAAA
GAGTTGCAGAAAAACGAGGAATTAAACAATACGATGCAAACGTTCACCTTGGAGGAATGACTTTAGGACA
AAGACAGTTAGTTCCATACAAACTTTCAACAAGACCAGATATTGTTGAAGGAGATGATTTACACTACGTT
AATAATCCAGCAATGCAACAGATGTGGGATGATATGAAAAGAACTATTATTGTTGGAATGGATTTAGCAC
ACGAAACATTAGAAAAACGACTTGGAAAAGAAGTTACACCAGAAACTATTAATGGATACATGGAAGCAGT
TAATCACACTATGCCAGGAGCAGCAATTGTTCAGGAACACATGGTTGAAACACACCCAGGATTAGTTGAT
GATTGTTACGTTAAAATTTTTACTGGAGATGATGAATTAGCAGATGAAATTGATCCACAATACGTTATTA
ACATTAACAAACTTTTTGATAAAGAAGATCAGAACGAAAAACTTAAAGCAGCAATTGGAAAAACAACTTG
GCAAGCAGTTCACATTCCAACTATTGTTGTTAGATCATGTGATGGAGGAAATACATCAAGATGGTCAGCA
ATGCAAATTGGAATGTCATTTATTGCAGCATACAACATGTGTGCAGGAGAAGCAGCAGTTGCAGATTTAG
CATTTGCAGCAAAACACGCAGCAGCAATTCAGATGGCAGAAATGTTACCAGCAAGAAGAGCAAGATCACC
AAATGAACCTGGAGGATTATCATTTGGATATTGTGCAGATATGGTTCAAACAATGAGAATTAAACCAGAA
GATCCAGTTTGGTACACTTTAGAAGTTGTTGCATGTGGAACAATGTTATATGATCAGATTTGGTTAGGAT
CATACATGTCTGGAGGAGTTGGATTTACACAATATGCAACTGCAGCATACACAAACGATGTTTTAGATGA
TTTTACATACTACGGATACGATTACGCACTTAACAAATACGGACCAGATGGAACTGCACCAAATGATTTA
GCAACAGCAACTGATATTGCAACAGAAACAACTCTTAACGGAATGGAATCATACGAAGATTACCCAACTT
TATTAGAAGATCACTTTGGAGGATCACAGAGAGCAGGAATTTTAGCAGCAGCATCAGCATGTGCAACTGG
AATTGCAACAGGAAATGCACAAGTTGCATTATCAGGATGGTATATGTCAATGTACGTTCACAAAGAAGGA
TGGGGAAGATTAGGATTTTTCGGATACGATTTACAAGATCAGTGTGGAGCAACAAATGTTTGTTCATACC
AGGGAGATGAAGGAGAATGTTTAGAACTTAGAGGAGCAAACTACCCAAATTACGCAATGAATGTTGGACA
CCAAGGAGAATATGCAGGATTTACTGGAGCAGCACACGCAGGAGCACACGATGCATACTGTTGTAATCCA
TTAGTTAAAGTTTGTTTTGCAGATCCATCATTAGTTTTTGATTTTTCATACATTAGAAGAGAATACGCAA
AAGGTGGAATGAGAACTTTTAGACCAGCAGGAGAAAGATCATTAGTTATTCCAGCAGGAATTTAAACTAG
TAGCGGCCGCTGCAGGATATAGCAAAAGTGGGACTTAAGTTCCCACTTTTGCTATTTTATAAAAAACGCC
CTATTCGTAATATACTATTCAAAACTAAATATTCATTGAAATATTTGGGTAATAATTAATATTAATCTAA
TATTTAGATATTGAGATATAATAATAACATTTTTTTAAAAAATCATCTATTTTCATCTTAATTTTATATA
TTAAAGCCCATTTTTTGAGTATTCAAATTCAAATTATTGTGTTATTAACATCTTATATATAAACTTTTCT
ATTTAATGTTAATGAAAAAGTGAATATATATACATAGAGTAATGTTATGATGTATATATCAAAAAAAACT
AGAGGAGACGACCTTCCATGACAGAATATAAACCAACAGTTAGATTAGCAACAAGAGATGACGTACCTAG
GGCAGTAAGAACTCTTGCAGCAGCTTTTGCAGATTATCCAGCAACAAGACACACAGTTGATCCAGATAGA
CACATTGAAAGAGTTACAGAATTACAAGAATTATTTTTAACAAGAGTTGGTCTTGATATAGGTAAAGTAT
GGGTTGCAGATGATGGAGCAGCAGTTGCAGTTTGGACAACACCAGAATCAGTTGAAGCTGGTGCTGTTTT
TGCAGAAATTGGACCAAGAATGGCTGAATTATCAGGATCAAGATTAGCAGCTCAGCAACAGATGGAAGGA
TTACTTGCACCACACAGACCAAAAGAACCAGCATGGTTTTTAGCAACAGTTGGAGTTTCACCAGATCACC
AGGGAAAAGGTTTAGGTTCTGCTGTTGTACTTCCTGGTGTTGAAGCAGCTGAAAGAGCAGGAGTTCCAGC
ATTTTTAGAAACATCAGCACCAAGAAATCTTCCATTTTATGAAAGACTTGGATTTACAGTTACAGCAGAT
GTTGAAGTTCCAGAAGGACCAAGAACATGGTGTATGACAAGAAAACCAGGAGCATAACCATGGCTCCGAC
CGAAGCCACCCGGGGCGGCCCCGCCGACCCCGCACCCGCCCCCGAGGCCCACCGCGGGGGACACACCGAA
CACGCCGACCCTGCTGAACACGCGGCGCAGTTCGGTGCCCAGGAGCGGATCGGGAATTAATTCGAAGCTG
CTGGTGAAAGAGACCCTATCTTACCTGCTAAAATCTAAGTTAATTACTAATTTATTATTAATTTATTATT
AGATTGGGTAAAATAGTAAAAGAAAACTAAAGGAAACCTAATATGGTTTCCTTTTTTTATATATTTTTAA
TTCACTGGGGGGATTTAAAACTTCATTTTTAATTTAAAAGGATCTAGGTGAAGATCCTTGGTGCACTCTC
AGTACAATCTGCTCTGATGCCGCATAGTTAAGCCAGCCCCGACACCCGCCAACACCCGCTGACGCGCCCT
GACGGGCTTGTCTGCTCCCGGCATCCGCTTACAGACAAGCTGTGACCGTCTCCGGGAGCTGCATGTGTCA
GAGGTTTTCACCGTCATCACCGAAACGCGCGAGACGAAAGGGCCTCGTGATACGCCTATTTTTATAGGTT
AATGTCATGATAATAATGGTTTCTTAGACGTCAGGTGGCACTTTTCGGGGAAATGTGCGCGGAACCCCTA
TTTGTTTATTTTTCTAAATACATTCAAATATGTATCCGCTCATGAGACAATAACCCTGATAAATGCTTCA
ATAATATTGAAAAAGGAAGAGTATGAGTATTCAACATTTCCGTGTCGCCCTTATTCCCTTTTTTGCGGCA
TTTTGCCTTCCTGTTTTTGCTCACCCAGAAACGCTGGTGAAAGTAAAAGATGCTGAAGATCAGTTGGGTG
CACGAGTGGGTTACATCGAACTGGATCTCAACAGCGGTAAGATCCTTGAGAGTTTTCGCCCCGAAGAACG
TTTTCCAATGATGAGCACTTTTAAAGTTCTGCTATGTGGCGCGGTATTATCCCGTATTGACGCCGGGCAA
GAGCAACTCGGTCGCCGCATACACTATTCTCAGAATGACTTGGTTGAGTACTCACCAGTCACAGAAAAGC
ATCTTACGGATGGCATGACAGTAAGAGAATTATGCAGTGCTGCCATAACCATGAGTGATAACACTGCGGC
CAACTTACTTCTGACAACGATCGGAGGACCGAAGGAGCTAACCGCTTTTTTGCACAACATGGGGGATCAT
GTAACTCGCCTTGATCGTTGGGAACCGGAGCTGAATGAAGCCATACCAAACGACGAGCGTGACACCACGA
TGCCTGTAGCAATGGCAACAACGTTGCGCAAACTATTAACTGGCGAACTACTTACTCTAGCTTCCCGGCA
ACAATTAATAGACTGGATGGAGGCGGATAAAGTTGCAGGACCACTTCTGCGCTCGGCCCTTCCGGCTGGC
TGGTTTATTGCTGATAAATCTGGAGCCGGTGAGCGTGGGTCTCGCGGTATCATTGCAGCACTGGGGCCAG
ATGGTAAGCCCTCCCGTATCGTAGTTATCTACACGACGGGGAGTCAGGCAACTATGGATGAACGAAATAG
ACAGATCGCTGAGATAGGTGCCTCACTGATTAAGCATTGGTAACTGTCAGACCAAGTTTACTCATATATA
CTTTAGATTGATTTAAAACTTCATTTTTAATTTAAAAGGATCTAGGTGAAGATCCTTTTTGATAATCTCA
TGACCAAAATCCCTTAACGTGAGTTTTCGTTCCACTGAGCGTCAGACCCCGTAGAAAAGATCAAAGGATC
TTCTTGAGATCCTTTTTTTCTGCGCGTAATCTGCTGCTTGCAAACAAAAAAACCACCGCTACCAGCGGTG
GTTTGTTTGCCGGATCAAGAGCTACCAACTCTTTTTCCGAAGGTAACTGGCTTCAGCAGAGCGCAGATAC
CAAATACTGTTCTTCTAGTGTAGCCGTAGTTAGGCCACCACTTCAAGAACTCTGTAGCACCGCCTACATA
CCTCGCTCTGCTAATCCTGTTACCAGTGGCTGCTGCCAGTGGCGATAAGTCGTGTCTTACCGGGTTGGAC
TCAAGACGATAGTTACCGGATAAGGCGCAGCGGTCGGGCTGAACGGGGGGTTCGTGCACACAGCCCAGCT
TGGAGCGAACGACCTACACCGAACTGAGATACCTACAGCGTGAGCTATGAGAAAGCGCCACGCTTCCCGA
AGGGAGAAAGGCGGACAGGTATCCGGTAAGCGGCAGGGTCGGAACAGGAGAGCGCACGAGGGAGCTTCCA
GGGGGAAACGCCTGGTATCTTTATAGTCCTGTCGGGTTTCGCCACCTCTGACTTGAGCGTCGATTTTTGT
GATGCTCGTCAGGGGGGCGGAGCCTATGGAAAAACGCCAGCAACGCGGCCTTTTTACGGTTCCTGGCCTT
TTGCTGGCCTTTTGCTCACATGGTACCCATTATTTAGTTTTTTTTTATCACCACAACGTATAAACCCCCT
TTCAGAAGAAAACAGAGAATGAAAACAGATTTTAATTTATATATCGTATCTATAATTTAGTTTTTTTTTA
TTGCAGTTTTAGAAGTGCGTTTGTCCTGGAGCGAAATACACGATATCGTGTAGTCTCCTTCAGATGAAAA
TAATATTTTTAATTTTCAGAAATATTACTGGAAAAATACCTGAAAAATATTTGAAAAAAAAACATACACC
CAGCGGGGAAAAATCGAACATTTTGAAAAAGTCTATTTATAGGGTTTAAACAGGGCCAAGACCTGCGGGA
TATACCCCAAAAATGTTCGATAAAAAAATCGAACATTTTTCGAACATTTTTTATAATGTTCGATGTGTGC
GAGTATGTTCGATAAAAAAATCGAACATTTTGAAAGACAATTTGAAGAGATATAAAAAAAATAATCTATT
ATAATATAGATATATAATATGTTCGATATGTTCGATATTTTTTTATATATTATATTATATTTAACCTTGT
ATTGATTATTGAATAATATTTATTATTACTTTTTTTGATTTCTTGTAAAAAATCGAACATATTTTACATA
TTGTAAAAAATAAAAAAGATTTAAAAAAAGTGTCCGAAAAAGTTAAACAAACATTATTATTAAAATGTTA
GTTTAATATGTATCTTGATATGCTCTTCTTTCTTTCATGCTTAAACTTGTATA
Features (pLannotate 1.2.2; 14 found; start..end, strand, type, name):
    245..1537    +  CDS            mcrB: MCRB_METBF - Experimental evidence at protein level: Swiss-Prot protein existence level 1. Component of the methyl-coenzyme M reductase (MCR) I that catalyzes the reductive cleavage of methyl-coenzyme M (CoM-S-CH3 or 2- (methylthio)ethanesulfonate) using coenzyme B (CoB or 7- mercaptoheptanoylthreonine phosphate) as reductant which results in the production of methane and the mixed heterodisulfide of CoB and CoM (CoM-S-S-CoB). This is the final step in methanogenesis. From Methanosarcina barkeri (strain Fusaro / DSM 804).
   1585..2013    +  CDS            mcrD (fragment): MCRD_METBF - Protein predicted: Swiss-Prot protein existence level 4. From Methanosarcina barkeri (strain Fusaro / DSM 804).
   2058..2645    +  CDS            mcrC: MCRC_METTM - Also known as mcrE. Experimental evidence at transcript level: Swiss-Prot protein existence level 2. From Methanothermobacter marburgensis (strain ATCC BAA-927 / DSM 2133 / JCM 14651 / NBRC 100331 / OCM 82 / Marburg) (Methanobacterium thermoautotrophicum).
   2693..2716    +  CDS            2xFLAG (fragment): two tandem FLAG® epitope tags
   2817..3557    +  CDS            mcrG: MCRG_METBF - Experimental evidence at protein level: Swiss-Prot protein existence level 1. Component of the methyl-coenzyme M reductase (MCR) I that catalyzes the reductive cleavage of methyl-coenzyme M (CoM-S-CH3 or 2- (methylthio)ethanesulfonate) using coenzyme B (CoB or 7- mercaptoheptanoylthreonine phosphate) as reductant which results in the production of methane and the mixed heterodisulfide of CoB and CoM (CoM-S-S-CoB). This is the final step in methanogenesis. From Methanosarcina barkeri (strain Fusaro / DSM 804).
   3648..5306    +  CDS            mcrA: MCRA_METJA - Experimental evidence at protein level: Swiss-Prot protein existence level 1. Component of the methyl-coenzyme M reductase (MCR) I that catalyzes the reductive cleavage of methyl-coenzyme M (CoM-S-CH3 or 2- (methylthio)ethanesulfonate) using coenzyme B (CoB or 7- mercaptoheptanoylthreonine phosphate) as reductant which results in the production of methane and the mixed heterodisulfide of CoB and CoM (CoM-S-S-CoB). This is the final step in methanogenesis. From Methanocaldococcus jannaschii (strain ATCC 43067 / DSM 2661 / JAL-1 / JCM 10045 / NBRC 100440) (Methanococcus jannaschii).
   5316..5335    +  misc_feature   BioBrick suffix: universal suffix for all parts
   5688..6284    +  CDS            pac: PUAC_STRAD - Protein predicted: Swiss-Prot protein existence level 4. Detoxification of puromycin. From Streptomyces alboniger.
   6290..6421    +  CDS            dmpM (fragment): DMPM_STRAD - Protein inferred from homology: Swiss-Prot protein existence level 3. From Streptomyces alboniger.
   6639..6686    -  misc_feature   bom (fragment): basis of mobility region from pBR322
   6788..6823    -  CDS            rop (fragment): Rop protein, which maintains plasmids at low copy number; rop
   6918..7022    +  promoter       AmpR promoter: bla
   7023..7883    +  CDS            AmpR: β-lactamase; bla; confers resistance to ampicillin, carbenicillin, and related antibiotics
   8054..8642    +  rep_origin     ori: high-copy-number ColE1/pMB1/pBR322/pUC origin of replication
