[The description below was written by a language model from this plasmid's Addgene catalogue record and pLannotate feature annotations shown in this document.]
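Description:
Ppst93-ANME2cLM014 MCR-NG is an approximately 9.4 kb shuttle plasmid built on the pMEV5 backbone for heterologous expression in the methanogenic archaeon Methanococcus maripaludis. In E. coli it is maintained through a high-copy ColE1/pUC-type origin and selected with ampicillin via the β-lactamase gene and its native promoter; short remnants of the pBR322 bom and rop regions are also detected. Selection in the archaeal host relies on puromycin resistance conferred by the Streptomyces alboniger pac (puromycin N-acetyltransferase) gene, which is followed by a fragment of the neighbouring dmpM gene. The feature table does not annotate an archaeal replication element.

The roughly 5.1 kb insert is a methyl-coenzyme M reductase (MCR) operon from the uncultured archaeon designated ANME2cLM014, sourced from a metagenome-derived genome assembly. Annotation by homology identifies five consecutive forward-strand open reading frames in the order mcrB, mcrD, mcrC, mcrG and mcrA. These comprise the β, γ and α subunits of the enzyme plus two accessory proteins. The reference species named in the table reflect only the closest database matches. A FLAG epitope segment lies immediately upstream of mcrG, which fits the catalogue's Flag-Strep2 tag and suggests that "NG" denotes an N-terminal tag on the γ subunit, although the record does not spell this out. The Strep2 portion is not separately annotated. The name implies a "Ppst93" promoter driving the operon, but no promoter is annotated upstream of it and the record does not describe it. The construct is intended for producing an affinity-tagged, divergent MCR from an uncultured archaeon in a tractable methanogen.
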