Addgene plasmid #192777: Ppst93-ANME2cLM014 MCR-NG
Purpose: Expresses NG-tagged ANME2cLM014 MCR in Methanococcus maripaludis
Depositing lab: William B. Whitman. Depositing organization: University of Georgia. Publication: Expression of divergent methyl/alkyl coenzyme M reductases from uncultured archaea. Shao N, Fan Y, Chou CW, Yavari S, Williams RV, Amster IJ, Brown SM, Drake IJ, Duin EC, Whitman WB, Liu Y. Commun Biol. 2022 Oct 20;5(1):1113. doi: 10.1038/s42003-022-04057-6. PubMed 36266535.
Backbone
  Vector backbone: pMEV5
  Backbone size w/o insert (bp): 4300
  Total vector size (bp): 9400
  Vector type: Synthetic Biology ; Heterologous expression in Methanococcus maripaludis
  Selectable markers: Puromycin
Growth in bacteria
  Bacterial resistance: Ampicillin, 100 μg/mL
  Growth temperature: 37°C
  Growth strain: DH5alpha
  Copy number: Unknown
Gene/Insert
  Gene/Insert name: Methyl coenzyme M reductase (alt name: MCR)
  Insert size (bp): 5100
  GenBank ID: GCA_003601535.1
  Tag / fusion protein: Flag-Strep2
Terms and licenses: Academic/Nonprofit Terms; Industry Terms
How to cite: Ppst93-ANME2cLM014 MCR-NG was a gift from William B. Whitman (Addgene plasmid # 192777 ; http://n2t.net/addgene:192777 ; RRID:Addgene_192777)
